Addgene plasmid #127321: pcDNA3.1(+)/GGG-nLuc-3XFLAG-CL1/PEST
Purpose: Express 3xFLAG tagged highly destabilized nanoLuciferase (nLuc) protein from GGG start codon (Negative control plasmid)
Depositing lab: Jeremy Wilusz. Depositing organization: University of Pennsylvania. Publication: Ribosome queuing enables non-AUG translation to be resistant to multiple protein synthesis inhibitors. Kearse MG, Goldman DH, Choi J, Nwaezeapu C, Liang D, Green KM, Goldstrohm AC, Todd PK, Green R, Wilusz JE. Genes Dev. 2019 Jun 6. pii: gad.324715.119. doi: 10.1101/gad.324715.119. PubMed 31171704.
Backbone
  Vector backbone: pcDNA3.1(+)
  Total vector size (bp): 6154
  Vector type: Mammalian Expression
  Selectable markers: Neomycin (select with G418)
Growth in bacteria
  Bacterial resistance: Ampicillin, 100 μg/mL
  Growth temperature: 37°C
  Growth strain: DH5alpha
  Copy number: High Copy
Gene/Insert
  Gene/Insert name: nanoLuciferase (alt name: nLuc)
  Promoter: CMV
  Tag / fusion protein: 3xFLAG (C terminal on insert); CL1/PEST (C terminal on insert)
  Cloning method: Restriction Enzyme; 5′ cloning site HindIII (not destroyed); 3′ cloning site ApaI (not destroyed)
  Sequencing primers: 5′ CGCAAATGGGCGGTAGGCGTG
Terms and licenses: Academic/Nonprofit Terms; Industry Terms: Not Available to Industry
How to cite: pcDNA3.1(+)/GGG-nLuc-3XFLAG-CL1/PEST was a gift from Jeremy Wilusz (Addgene plasmid # 127321 ; http://n2t.net/addgene:127321 ; RRID:Addgene_127321)
