[The description below was written by a language model from this plasmid's Addgene catalogue record and pLannotate feature annotations shown in this document.]
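Description:
pcDNA3.1(+)/GGG-nLuc-3XFLAG-CL1/PEST is a mammalian expression plasmid of about 6.15 kb built on the pcDNA3.1(+) backbone. It is maintained in E. coli through a high-copy ColE1/pUC-type origin with ampicillin selection (AmpR under its own bla promoter). An f1 origin is also present. For selection in mammalian cells, the backbone carries a neomycin phosphotransferase gene driven by the SV40 enhancer/early promoter and followed by an SV40 polyadenylation signal, which allows G418 selection. Several short annotated fragments (HIV-1 LTR, ble, lacI, bom, lac promoter/operator) appear to be backbone remnants or partial sequence matches rather than functional modules.

The payload, cloned between HindIII and ApaI, is a human codon-optimized NanoLuc luciferase reporter transcribed from the CMV immediate-early enhancer/promoter and terminated by the bovine growth hormone poly(A) signal. A T7 promoter lies just upstream of the insert and could support in vitro transcription. The Nluc coding region is annotated as a fragment, consistent with replacement of its normal AUG start by a GGG codon. It is fused at the C terminus to a 3xFLAG epitope for immunodetection, followed by two degrons. These are the CL1 peptide, which directs ubiquitin-dependent degradation, and a PEST segment from mouse ornithine decarboxylase. Together the degrons make the protein highly unstable, so the luminescence signal tracks recent translation rather than accumulated protein. Because GGG is not expected to support initiation, the plasmid serves as a negative control that defines background signal in reporter assays of non-AUG translation initiation.
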