Features (pLannotate 1.2.2; 23 found; start..end, strand, type, name):
     61..440     +  enhancer       CMV enhancer: human cytomegalovirus immediate early enhancer
    441..644     +  promoter       CMV promoter: human cytomegalovirus (CMV) immediate early promoter
    640..673     +  LTR            5' LTR (truncated) (fragment): truncated 5' long terminal repeat (LTR) from HIV-1
    689..707     +  promoter       T7 promoter: promoter for bacteriophage T7 RNA polymerase
    777..1287    +  CDS            Nluc (fragment): NanoLuc® luciferase human codon-optimized
   1288..1353    +  CDS            3xFLAG: three tandem FLAG® epitope tags, followed by an enterokinase cleavage site
   1360..1407    +  CDS            hCL1: non-ORF yeast peptide conferring ubiquitin-dependent degradation human codon-optimized
   1402..1530    +  CDS            Odc1 (fragment): DCOR_MOUSE - Also known as Odc. Experimental evidence at protein level: Swiss-Prot protein existence level 1. Catalyzes the first and rate-limiting step of polyamine biosynthesis that converts ornithine into putrescine, which is the precursor for the polyamines, spermidine and spermine. Polyamines are essential for cell proliferation and are implicated in cellular processes, ranging from DNA replication to apoptosis. From Mus musculus (Mouse).
   1580..1804    +  polyA_signal   bGH poly(A) signal: bovine growth hormone polyadenylation signal
   1808..1829    +  promoter       SV40 promoter (fragment): SV40 enhancer and early promoter
   1850..2278    +  rep_origin     f1 ori (sequence partly withheld): f1 bacteriophage origin of replication; arrow indicates direction of (+) strand synthesis
   2292..2621    +  promoter       SV40 promoter: SV40 enhancer and early promoter
   2688..3479    +  CDS            neo: KKA2_KLEPN - Also known as kan, nptII. Experimental evidence at protein level: Swiss-Prot protein existence level 1. Resistance to kanamycin, neomycin, paromomycin, ribostamycin, butirosin and gentamicin B. From Klebsiella pneumoniae.
   3503..3661    +  CDS            ble (fragment): BLE_KLEPN - Experimental evidence at protein level: Swiss-Prot protein existence level 1. Binding protein with a strong affinity to the bleomycin family of antibiotics. Binds to CL990; an antimitotic-antibiotic compound. From Klebsiella pneumoniae.
   3656..3777    +  polyA_signal   SV40 poly(A) signal: SV40 polyadenylation signal
   3850..3866    -  protein_bind   lac operator: The lac repressor binds to the lac operator to inhibit transcription in E. coli. This inhibition can be relieved by adding lactose or isopropyl-β-D-thiogalactopyranoside (IPTG). lac repressor encoded by lacI
   3874..3904    -  promoter       lac promoter: promoter for the E. coli lac operon
   3919..3940    -  protein_bind   CAP binding site: CAP binding activates transcription in the presence of cAMP. E. coli catabolite activator protein
   3953..4045    -  CDS            lacI (fragment): lac repressor; lacI; The lac repressor binds to the lac operator to inhibit transcription in E. coli. This inhibition can be relieved by adding lactose or isopropyl-β-D-thiogalactopyranoside (IPTG).
   4228..4816    -  rep_origin     ori: high-copy-number ColE1/pMB1/pBR322/pUC origin of replication
   4987..5847    -  CDS            AmpR: β-lactamase; bla; confers resistance to ampicillin, carbenicillin, and related antibiotics
   5848..5952    -  promoter       AmpR promoter: bla
   6011..6063    -  misc_feature   bom (fragment): basis of mobility region from pBR322
>Addgene plasmid #127321 | pcDNA3.1(+)/GGG-nLuc-3XFLAG-CL1/PEST | addgene full sequence | sequence record 247733 | Addgene NGS Result
ATCTGCTTAGGGTTAGGCGTTTTGCGCTGCTTCGCGATGTACGGGCCAGATATACGCGTTGACATTGATT
ATTGACTAGTTATTAATAGTAATCAATTACGGGGTCATTAGTTCATAGCCCATATATGGAGTTCCGCGTT
ACATAACTTACGGTAAATGGCCCGCCTGGCTGACCGCCCAACGACCCCCGCCCATTGACGTCAATAATGA
CGTATGTTCCCATAGTAACGCCAATAGGGACTTTCCATTGACGTCAATGGGTGGAGTATTTACGGTAAAC
TGCCCACTTGGCAGTACATCAAGTGTATCATATGCCAAGTACGCCCCCTATTGACGTCAATGACGGTAAA
TGGCCCGCCTGGCATTATGCCCAGTACATGACCTTATGGGACTTTCCTACTTGGCAGTACATCTACGTAT
TAGTCATCGCTATTACCATGGTGATGCGGTTTTGGCAGTACATCAATGGGCGTGGATAGCGGTTTGACTC
ACGGGGATTTCCAAGTCTCCACCCCATTGACGTCAATGGGAGTTTGTTTTGGCACCAAAATCAACGGGAC
TTTCCAAAATGTCGTAACAACTCCGCCCCATTGACGCAAATGGGCGGTAGGCGTGTACGGTGGGAGGTCT
ATATAAGCAGAGCTCTCTGGCTAACTAGAGAACCCACTGCTTACTGGCTTATCGAAATTAATACGACTCA
CTATAGGGAGACCCAAGCTGGCTAGCGTTTAAACTTAAGCTTGGCAATCCGGTACTGTTGGTAAATAAGC
CACCGGGGTCTTCACACTCGAAGATTTCGTTGGGGACTGGCGACAGACAGCCGGCTACAACCTGGACCAA
GTCCTTGAACAGGGAGGTGTGTCCAGTTTGTTTCAGAATCTCGGGGTGTCCGTAACTCCGATCCAAAGGA
TTGTCCTGAGCGGTGAAAATGGGCTGAAGATCGACATCCATGTCATCATCCCGTATGAAGGTCTGAGCGG
CGACCAAATGGGCCAGATCGAAAAAATTTTTAAGGTGGTGTACCCTGTGGATGATCATCACTTTAAGGTG
ATCCTGCACTATGGCACACTGGTAATCGACGGGGTTACGCCGAACATGATCGACTATTTCGGACGGCCGT
ATGAAGGCATCGCCGTGTTCGACGGCAAAAAGATCACTGTAACAGGGACCCTGTGGAACGGCAACAAAAT
TATCGACGAGCGCCTGATCAACCCCGACGGCTCCCTGCTGTTCCGAGTAACCATCAACGGAGTGACCGGC
TGGCGGCTGTGCGAACGCATTCTGGCGGACTACAAAGACCATGACGGTGATTATAAAGATCATGACATCG
ATTACAAGGATGACGATGACAAGAATTCTGCTTGCAAGAACTGGTTCAGTAGCTTAAGCCACTTTGTGAT
CCACCTTAACAGCCACGGCTTTCCGCCTGAGGTTGAAGAGCAAGCCGCCGGTACATTGCCTATGTCCTGC
GCACAAGAAAGCGGTATGGACCGGCACCCAGCCGCTTGTGCTTCAGCTCGCATCAACGTCTAAGGCCGCG
ACTCTAGAGGGCCCGTTTAAACCCGCTGATCAGCCTCGACTGTGCCTTCTAGTTGCCAGCCATCTGTTGT
TTGCCCCTCCCCCGTGCCTTCCTTGACCCTGGAAGGTGCCACTCCCACTGTCCTTTCCTAATAAAATGAG
GAAATTGCATCGCATTGTCTGAGTAGGTGTCATTCTATTCTGGGGGGTGGGGTGGGGCAGGACAGCAAGG
GGGAGGATTGGGAAGACAATAGCAGGCATGCTGGGGATGCGGTGGGCTCTATGGCTTCTGAGGCGGAAAG
AACCAGCTGGGGCTCTAGGGGGTATCCCC
[124 nt withheld, positions 1850-1973]
C
[91 nt withheld, positions 1975-2065]
A
[49 nt withheld, positions 2067-2115]
CCTTTGACGTTGGAGTCCACGTTCTTT
[37 nt withheld, positions 2143-2179]
ACCCTATCTCGGTCTATTCTTTTGATTTATAAGGGATTTTGCCGATTTCGGCCTATTGGTTAAAAAATGA
GCTGATTTAACAAAAATTTAACGCGAATTAATTCTGTGGAATGTGTGTCAGTTAGGGTGTGGAAAGTCCC
CAGGCTCCCCAGCAGGCAGAAGTATGCAAAGCATGCATCTCAATTAGTCAGCAACCAGGTGTGGAAAGTC
CCCAGGCTCCCCAGCAGGCAGAAGTATGCAAAGCATGCATCTCAATTAGTCAGCAACCATAGTCCCGCCC
CTAACTCCGCCCATCCCGCCCCTAACTCCGCCCAGTTCCGCCCATTCTCCGCCCCATGGCTGACTAATTT
TTTTTATTTATGCAGAGGCCGAGGCCGCCTCTGCCTCTGAGCTATTCCAGAAGTAGTGAGGAGGCTTTTT
TGGAGGCCTAGGCTTTTGCAAAAAGCTCCCGGGAGCTTGTATATCCATTTTCGGATCTGATCAAGAGACA
GGATGAGGATCGTTTCGCATGATTGAACAAGATGGATTGCACGCAGGTTCTCCGGCCGCTTGGGTGGAGA
GGCTATTCGGCTATGACTGGGCACAACAGACAATCGGCTGCTCTGATGCCGCCGTGTTCCGGCTGTCAGC
GCAGGGGCGCCCGGTTCTTTTTGTCAAGACCGACCTGTCCGGTGCCCTGAATGAACTGCAGGACGAGGCA
GCGCGGCTATCGTGGCTGGCCACGACGGGCGTTCCTTGCGCAGCTGTGCTCGACGTTGTCACTGAAGCGG
GAAGGGACTGGCTGCTATTGGGCGAAGTGCCGGGGCAGGATCTCCTGTCATCTCACCTTGCTCCTGCCGA
GAAAGTATCCATCATGGCTGATGCAATGCGGCGGCTGCATACGCTTGATCCGGCTACCTGCCCATTCGAC
CACCAAGCGAAACATCGCATCGAGCGAGCACGTACTCGGATGGAAGCCGGTCTTGTCGATCAGGATGATC
TGGACGAAGAGCATCAGGGGCTCGCGCCAGCCGAACTGTTCGCCAGGCTCAAGGCGCGCATGCCCGACGG
CGAGGATCTCGTCGTGACCCATGGCGATGCCTGCTTGCCGAATATCATGGTGGAAAATGGCCGCTTTTCT
GGATTCATCGACTGTGGCCGGCTGGGTGTGGCGGACCGCTATCAGGACATAGCGTTGGCTACCCGTGATA
TTGCTGAAGAGCTTGGCGGCGAATGGGCTGACCGCTTCCTCGTGCTTTACGGTATCGCCGCTCCCGATTC
GCAGCGCATCGCCTTCTATCGCCTTCTTGACGAGTTCTTCTGAGCGGGACTCTGGGGTTCGAAATGACCG
ACCAAGCGACGCCCAACCTGCCATCACGAGATTTCGATTCCACCGCCGCCTTCTATGAAAGGTTGGGCTT
CGGAATCGTTTTCCGGGACGCCGGCTGGATGATCCTCCAGCGCGGGGATCTCATGCTGGAGTTCTTCGCC
CACCCCAACTTGTTTATTGCAGCTTATAATGGTTACAAATAAAGCAATAGCATCACAAATTTCACAAATA
AAGCATTTTTTTCACTGCATTCTAGTTGTGGTTTGTCCAAACTCATCAATGTATCTTATCATGTCTGTAT
ACCGTCGACCTCTAGCTAGAGCTTGGCGTAATCATGGTCATAGCTGTTTCCTGTGTGAAATTGTTATCCG
CTCACAATTCCACACAACATACGAGCCGGAAGCATAAAGTGTAAAGCCTGGGGTGCCTAATGAGTGAGCT
AACTCACATTAATTGCGTTGCGCTCACTGCCCGCTTTCCAGTCGGGAAACCTGTCGTGCCAGCTGCATTA
ATGAATCGGCCAACGCGCGGGGAGAGGCGGTTTGCGTATTGGGCGCTCTTCCGCTTCCTCGCTCACTGAC
TCGCTGCGCTCGGTCGTTCGGCTGCGGCGAGCGGTATCAGCTCACTCAAAGGCGGTAATACGGTTATCCA
CAGAATCAGGGGATAACGCAGGAAAGAACATGTGAGCAAAAGGCCAGCAAAAGGCCAGGAACCGTAAAAA
GGCCGCGTTGCTGGCGTTTTTCCATAGGCTCCGCCCCCCTGACGAGCATCACAAAAATCGACGCTCAAGT
CAGAGGTGGCGAAACCCGACAGGACTATAAAGATACCAGGCGTTTCCCCCTGGAAGCTCCCTCGTGCGCT
CTCCTGTTCCGACCCTGCCGCTTACCGGATACCTGTCCGCCTTTCTCCCTTCGGGAAGCGTGGCGCTTTC
TCATAGCTCACGCTGTAGGTATCTCAGTTCGGTGTAGGTCGTTCGCTCCAAGCTGGGCTGTGTGCACGAA
CCCCCCGTTCAGCCCGACCGCTGCGCCTTATCCGGTAACTATCGTCTTGAGTCCAACCCGGTAAGACACG
ACTTATCGCCACTGGCAGCAGCCACTGGTAACAGGATTAGCAGAGCGAGGTATGTAGGCGGTGCTACAGA
GTTCTTGAAGTGGTGGCCTAACTACGGCTACACTAGAAGAACAGTATTTGGTATCTGCGCTCTGCTGAAG
CCAGTTACCTTCGGAAAAAGAGTTGGTAGCTCTTGATCCGGCAAACAAACCACCGCTGGTAGCGGTGGTT
TTTTTGTTTGCAAGCAGCAGATTACGCGCAGAAAAAAAGGATCTCAAGAAGATCCTTTGATCTTTTCTAC
GGGGTCTGACGCTCAGTGGAACGAAAACTCACGTTAAGGGATTTTGGTCATGAGATTATCAAAAAGGATC
TTCACCTAGATCCTTTTAAATTAAAAATGAAGTTTTAAATCAATCTAAAGTATATATGAGTAAACTTGGT
CTGACAGTTACCAATGCTTAATCAGTGAGGCACCTATCTCAGCGATCTGTCTATTTCGTTCATCCATAGT
TGCCTGACTCCCCGTCGTGTAGATAACTACGATACGGGAGGGCTTACCATCTGGCCCCAGTGCTGCAATG
ATACCGCGAGACCCACGCTCACCGGCTCCAGATTTATCAGCAATAAACCAGCCAGCCGGAAGGGCCGAGC
GCAGAAGTGGTCCTGCAACTTTATCCGCCTCCATCCAGTCTATTAATTGTTGCCGGGAAGCTAGAGTAAG
TAGTTCGCCAGTTAATAGTTTGCGCAACGTTGTTGCCATTGCTACAGGCATCGTGGTGTCACGCTCGTCG
TTTGGTATGGCTTCATTCAGCTCCGGTTCCCAACGATCAAGGCGAGTTACATGATCCCCCATGTTGTGCA
AAAAAGCGGTTAGCTCCTTCGGTCCTCCGATCGTTGTCAGAAGTAAGTTGGCCGCAGTGTTATCACTCAT
GGTTATGGCAGCACTGCATAATTCTCTTACTGTCATGCCATCCGTAAGATGCTTTTCTGTGACTGGTGAG
TACTCAACCAAGTCATTCTGAGAATAGTGTATGCGGCGACCGAGTTGCTCTTGCCCGGCGTCAATACGGG
ATAATACCGCGCCACATAGCAGAACTTTAAAAGTGCTCATCATTGGAAAACGTTCTTCGGGGCGAAAACT
CTCAAGGATCTTACCGCTGTTGAGATCCAGTTCGATGTAACCCACTCGTGCACCCAACTGATCTTCAGCA
TCTTTTACTTTCACCAGCGTTTCTGGGTGAGCAAAAACAGGAAGGCAAAATGCCGCAAAAAAGGGAATAA
GGGCGACACGGAAATGTTGAATACTCATACTCTTCCTTTTTCAATATTATTGAAGCATTTATCAGGGTTA
TTGTCTCATGAGCGGATACATATTTGAATGTATTTAGAAAAATAAACAAATAGGGGTTCCGCGCACATTT
CCCCGAAAAGTGCCACCTGACGTCGACGGATCGGGAGATCTCCCGATCCCCTATGGTGCACTCTCAGTAC
AATCTGCTCTGATGCCGCATAGTTAAGCCAGTATCTGCTCCCTGCTTGTGTGTTGGAGGTCGCTGAGTAG
TGCGCGAGCAAAATTTAAGCTACAACAAGGCAAGGCTTGACCGACAATTGCATGAAGA
